>Addgene plasmid #41096 | pcold-6xHis-HRV3Csite-HsTRBP | addgene partial sequence | sequence record 55859 | pCold-Fwd 5'-ACGCCATATCGCCGAAAGG-3'
CCATGAATCACAAAGTGCATCATCATCATCATCATATCGAAGGTAGGCATATGGAGCTCGGTACCCTCGA
GGGATCCGAATTCCTTGAAGTCCTCTTTCAGGGACCCGTCGACATGAGTGAAGAGGAGCAAGGCTCCGGC
ACTACCACGGGCTGCGGGCTGCCTAGTATAGAGCAAATGCTGGCCGCCAACCCAGGCAAGACCCCGATCA
GCCTTCTGCAGGAGTATGGGACCAGAATAGGGAAGACGCCTGTGTACGACCTTCTCAAAGCCGAGGGCCA
AGCCCACCAGCCTAATTTCACCTTCCGGGTCACCGTTGGCGACACCAGCTGCACTGGTCAGGGCCCCAGC
AAGAAGGCAGCCAAGCACAAGGCAGCTGAGGTGGCCCTCAAACACCTCAAAGGGGGGAGCATGCTGGAGC
CGGCCCTGGAGGACAGCAGTTCTTTTTCTCCCCTAGACTCTTCACTGCCTGAGGACATTCCGGTTTTTAC
TGCTGCAGCAGCTGCTACCCCAGTTCCATCTGTAGTCCTAACCAGGAGCCCCCCCATGGAACTGCAGCCC
CCTGTCTCCCCTCAGCAGTCTGAGTGCAACCCCGTTGGTGCTCTGCAGGAGCTGGTGGTGCAGAAAGGCT
GGCGGTTGCCGGAGTACACAGTGACCCAGGAGTCTGGGCCAGCCCACCGCAAAGAATTCACCATGACCTG
TCGAGTGGAGCGTTTCATTGAGATTGGGAGTGGCACTTCCAAAAAATTGGCAAAGCGGAATGCGGCGGCC
AAAATGCTGCTTCGAGTGCACACGGTGCCTCTGGATGCCCGGGATGGCAATGAGGTGGAGCCTGATGATG
ACCACTTCTCCATTGGTGTGGGCTCCCGCCTGGATGGTCTTCGAAACCGGGGCCCAGGTTGCACCTGGGA
TTCTCTACG
