[The description below was written by a language model from this plasmid's Addgene catalogue record.]
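Description:
pcold-6xHis-HRV3Csite-HsTRBP is a bacterial expression plasmid built on the Takara pCold I backbone, carrying the human TRBP coding sequence (TRBP2; gene TARBP2) for recombinant protein production in E. coli. The record lists a backbone of about 6 kb, a total size of about 7.4 kb and an insert of 1,101 bp, figures that do not add up exactly and so appear to be approximate. The plasmid is selected with ampicillin; its copy number is listed as unknown, and no feature table is provided, so the origin of replication and the promoter are not explicitly stated. pCold-series vectors generally drive expression from the cold-shock cspA promoter, so that lowering the culture temperature induces synthesis of the target protein while slowing general host translation, which often improves the solubility of difficult proteins.

The TRBP open reading frame was inserted by restriction cloning between SalI and NotI sites, placing it in frame with an N-terminal tag supplied by the backbone: a six-histidine stretch followed by a human rhinovirus 3C protease recognition site. The His tag allows capture of the fusion protein by immobilised metal affinity chromatography, and cleavage with HRV 3C protease then removes the tag to leave near-native TRBP.

TRBP is a double-stranded RNA-binding protein that partners with Dicer in the small RNA pathway. The associated publication examines how Dicer partner proteins influence the length of mature miRNAs in flies and mammals, so the construct is suited to purifying human TRBP for in vitro biochemical work such as Dicer processing assays.
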