Addgene plasmid #41096: pcold-6xHis-HRV3Csite-HsTRBP
Depositing lab: Phillip Zamore. Depositing organization: University of Massachusetts, Worcester. Publication: Dicer Partner Proteins Tune the Length of Mature miRNAs in Flies and Mammals. Fukunaga R, Han BW, Hung JH, Xu J, Weng Z, Zamore PD. Cell. 2012 Oct 9. pii: S0092-8674(12)01171-3. doi: 10.1016/j.cell.2012.09.027. PubMed 23063653.
Backbone
  Vector backbone: pcold1
  Backbone manufacturer: Takara
  Backbone size w/o insert (bp): 6000
  Total vector size (bp): 7400
  Vector type: Bacterial Expression
Growth in bacteria
  Bacterial resistance: Ampicillin, 100 μg/mL
  Growth temperature: 37°C
  Growth strain: Mach1
  Copy number: Unknown
Gene/Insert
  Gene/Insert name: TRBP (alt name: TRBP2)
  Species: H. sapiens (human)
  Insert size (bp): 1101
  Entrez Gene: TARBP2 (a.k.a. LOQS, TRBP, TRBP1, TRBP2)
  Tag / fusion protein: 6xHis-HRV3Csite (N terminal on backbone)
  Cloning method: Restriction Enzyme; 5′ cloning site SalI (unknown if destroyed); 3′ cloning site NotI (not destroyed)
  Sequencing primers: 5′ GTAATACACCATGAATCACAAAGTG; 3′ AATAAAAAAATCCCCGCCAAATGGC
Terms and licenses: Academic/Nonprofit Terms; Industry Terms: Not Available to Industry
How to cite: pcold-6xHis-HRV3Csite-HsTRBP was a gift from Phillip Zamore (Addgene plasmid # 41096 ; http://n2t.net/addgene:41096 ; RRID:Addgene_41096)
